Addgene plasmid #212053: 5'-3xFLAG Kansl3+exon minimal CMV pCDNA5
Purpose: LR vector for integration of Kansl3+exon(78nt) into N2a FRT rtTA3 expression cells
Depositing lab: Benjamin Blencowe. Depositing organization: University of Toronto. Publication: Systematic analysis of alternative exon-dependent interactome remodeling reveals multitasking functions of gene regulatory factors. Roth JF, Braunschweig U, Wu M, Li JD, Lin ZY, Larsen B, Weatheritt RJ, Gingras AC, Blencowe BJ. Mol Cell. 2023 Dec 7;83(23):4222-4238.e10. doi: 10.1016/j.molcel.2023.10.034. PubMed 38065061.
Backbone
  Vector backbone: 5'-3xFLAG minimal CMV pCDNA5
  Vector type: Mammalian Expression
Growth in bacteria
  Bacterial resistance: Ampicillin, 100 μg/mL
  Growth temperature: 37°C
  Growth strain: DH5alpha
  Copy number: High Copy
Gene/Insert
  Gene/Insert name: Kansl3+exon(78nt) (alt name: NP_001297442.1)
  Species: M. musculus (mouse)
  Entrez Gene: Kansl3 (a.k.a. 4632411B12Rik, 4932435K23, AI431067, AI647574, C85723, Kiaa1310, mKIAA1310)
  Cloning method: Gateway Cloning
Terms and licenses: Academic/Nonprofit Terms; Industry Terms: Not Available to Industry
How to cite: 5'-3xFLAG Kansl3+exon minimal CMV pCDNA5 was a gift from Benjamin Blencowe (Addgene plasmid # 212053 ; http://n2t.net/addgene:212053 ; RRID:Addgene_212053)
