[The description below was written by a language model from this plasmid's Addgene catalogue record and pLannotate feature annotations shown in this document.]
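Description:
5'-3xFLAG Kansl3+exon minimal CMV pCDNA5 is a mammalian expression plasmid built on a pcDNA5-type Flp-In backbone. It was produced by a Gateway LR reaction, which placed a mouse Kansl3 open reading frame into a destination vector carrying a 5' 3xFLAG tag. In bacteria it replicates from a high-copy ColE1/pUC origin and is selected with ampicillin through the β-lactamase gene. Fragments of an f1 origin, a lac promoter/operator region and other backbone remnants are also annotated.

The expression cassette is driven by a tetracycline-responsive promoter, annotated as repeated tet operator fragments followed by a minimal CMV element. Transcription therefore depends on a reverse Tet transactivator and doxycycline. Downstream lie the FLAG epitope (the annotation picks up one FLAG unit, although the name indicates a triple tag), attB1, the Kansl3 coding sequence, attB2 and a bGH polyadenylation signal. The insert is the Kansl3 isoform that includes a 78-nucleotide alternative exon. Kansl3 is a subunit of the NSL histone acetyltransferase complex.

An FRT site sits directly upstream of a hygromycin phosphotransferase gene, which is followed by an SV40 poly(A) signal. No complete promoter is annotated in front of this gene. This is the usual Flp-In arrangement, in which FLP-mediated recombination into a genomic FRT site supplies the promoter and makes correct integrants hygromycin resistant.

The stated purpose is integration into N2a FRT cells expressing rtTA3, giving single-site, inducible expression of the FLAG-tagged isoform. The associated study examined how alternative exons remodel protein interaction networks, so the tag plausibly supports affinity purification comparing exon-included and exon-skipped variants.
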