Features (pLannotate 1.2.2; 24 found; start..end, strand, type, name):
    888..1013    +  CDS            ble (fragment): BLE_KLEPN - Experimental evidence at protein level: Swiss-Prot protein existence level 1. Binding protein with a strong affinity to the bleomycin family of antibiotics. Binds to CL990; an antimitotic-antibiotic compound. From Klebsiella pneumoniae.
   1008..1129    +  polyA_signal   SV40 poly(A) signal: SV40 polyadenylation signal
   1202..1218    -  protein_bind   lac operator: The lac repressor binds to the lac operator to inhibit transcription in E. coli. This inhibition can be relieved by adding lactose or isopropyl-β-D-thiogalactopyranoside (IPTG). lac repressor encoded by lacI
   1226..1256    -  promoter       lac promoter: promoter for the E. coli lac operon
   1271..1292    -  protein_bind   CAP binding site: CAP binding activates transcription in the presence of cAMP. E. coli catabolite activator protein
   1305..1397    -  CDS            lacI (fragment): lac repressor; lacI; The lac repressor binds to the lac operator to inhibit transcription in E. coli. This inhibition can be relieved by adding lactose or isopropyl-β-D-thiogalactopyranoside (IPTG).
   1580..2168    -  rep_origin     ori: high-copy-number ColE1/pMB1/pBR322/pUC origin of replication
   2339..3199    -  CDS            AmpR: β-lactamase; bla; confers resistance to ampicillin, carbenicillin, and related antibiotics
   3200..3304    -  promoter       AmpR promoter: bla
   3363..3415    -  misc_feature   bom (fragment): basis of mobility region from pBR322
   3596..3616    +  promoter       tight TRE promoter (fragment): Tet-responsive promoter PTight, consisting of seven tet operator sequences followed by the minimal CMV promoter
   3633..3653    +  promoter       tight TRE promoter (fragment): Tet-responsive promoter PTight, consisting of seven tet operator sequences followed by the minimal CMV promoter
   3670..3690    +  promoter       tight TRE promoter (fragment): Tet-responsive promoter PTight, consisting of seven tet operator sequences followed by the minimal CMV promoter
   3707..3727    +  promoter       tight TRE promoter (fragment): Tet-responsive promoter PTight, consisting of seven tet operator sequences followed by the minimal CMV promoter
   3735..3780    +  promoter       TRE3GV promoter (fragment): 3rd-generation Tet-responsive promoter that can be activated by binding of Tet-On® 3G, optimized for retroviral and lentiviral vectors
   3924..3947    +  CDS            FLAG: FLAG® epitope tag, followed by an enterokinase cleavage site
   3949..3966    +  protein_bind   attB1 (fragment): mutant version of attB; core recombination site for the Gateway® BP reaction BP Clonase™
   3975..6680    +  CDS            Kansl3: KANL3_MOUSE - Also known as Kiaa1310, Nsl3. Experimental evidence at protein level: Swiss-Prot protein existence level 1. As part of the NSL complex it is involved in acetylation of nucleosomal histone H4 on several lysine residues and therefore may be involved in the regulation of transcription. From Mus musculus (Mouse).
   6685..6709    -  protein_bind   attB2: mutant version of attB; recombination site for the Gateway® BP reaction BP Clonase™
   6757..6981    +  polyA_signal   bGH poly(A) signal: bovine growth hormone polyadenylation signal
   6985..7006    +  promoter       SV40 promoter (fragment): SV40 enhancer and early promoter
   7027..7260    +  rep_origin     f1 ori (fragment) (sequence partly withheld): f1 bacteriophage origin of replication; arrow indicates direction of (+) strand synthesis
   7265..7312    +  protein_bind   FRT: FLP-mediated recombination occurs in the 8-bp core sequence TCTAGAAA (Turan and Bode, 2011). FLP recombinase from the Saccharomyces cerevisiae 2μ plasmid
   7320..878     +  CDS            HygR (across the origin): hygromycin B phosphotransferase confers resistance to hygromycin
>Addgene plasmid #212053 | 5'-3xFLAG Kansl3+exon minimal CMV pCDNA5 | addgene full sequence | sequence record 421017 | Addgene NGS Result
TAAATAGCTGCGCCGATGGTTTCTACAAAGATCGTTATGTTTATCGGCACTTTGCATCGGCCGCGCTCCC
GATTCCGGAAGTGCTTGACATTGGGGAGTTCAGCGAGAGCCTGACCTATTGCATCTCCCGCCGTGCACAG
GGTGTCACGTTGCAAGACCTGCCTGAAACCGAACTGCCCGCTGTTCTGCAGCCGGTCGCGGAGGCCATGG
ATGCGATCGCTGCGGCCGATCTTAGCCAGACGAGCGGGTTCGGCCCATTCGGACCGCAAGGAATCGGTCA
ATACACTACATGGCGTGATTTCATATGCGCGATTGCTGATCCCCATGTGTATCACTGGCAAACTGTGATG
GACGACACCGTCAGTGCGTCCGTCGCGCAGGCTCTCGATGAGCTGATGCTTTGGGCCGAGGACTGCCCCG
AAGTCCGGCACCTCGTGCACGCGGATTTCGGCTCCAACAATGTCCTGACGGACAATGGCCGCATAACAGC
GGTCATTGACTGGAGCGAGGCGATGTTCGGGGATTCCCAATACGAGGTCGCCAACATCTTCTTCTGGAGG
CCGTGGTTGGCTTGTATGGAGCAGCAGACGCGCTACTTCGAGCGGAGGCATCCGGAGCTTGCAGGATCGC
CGCGGCTCCGGGCGTATATGCTCCGCATTGGTCTTGACCAACTCTATCAGAGCTTGGTTGACGGCAATTT
CGATGATGCAGCTTGGGCGCAGGGTCGATGCGACGCAATCGTCCGATCCGGAGCCGGGACTGTCGGGCGT
ACACAAATCGCCCGCAGAAGCGCGGCCGTCTGGACCGATGGCTGTGTAGAAGTACTCGCCGATAGTGGAA
ACCGACGCCCCAGCACTCGTCCGAGGGCAAAGGAATAGCACGTACTACGAGATTTCGATTCCACCGCCGC
CTTCTATGAAAGGTTGGGCTTCGGAATCGTTTTCCGGGACGCCGGCTGGATGATCCTCCAGCGCGGGGAT
CTCATGCTGGAGTTCTTCGCCCACCCCAACTTGTTTATTGCAGCTTATAATGGTTACAAATAAAGCAATA
GCATCACAAATTTCACAAATAAAGCATTTTTTTCACTGCATTCTAGTTGTGGTTTGTCCAAACTCATCAA
TGTATCTTATCATGTCTGTATACCGTCGACCTCTAGCTAGAGCTTGGCGTAATCATGGTCATAGCTGTTT
CCTGTGTGAAATTGTTATCCGCTCACAATTCCACACAACATACGAGCCGGAAGCATAAAGTGTAAAGCCT
GGGGTGCCTAATGAGTGAGCTAACTCACATTAATTGCGTTGCGCTCACTGCCCGCTTTCCAGTCGGGAAA
CCTGTCGTGCCAGCTGCATTAATGAATCGGCCAACGCGCGGGGAGAGGCGGTTTGCGTATTGGGCGCTCT
TCCGCTTCCTCGCTCACTGACTCGCTGCGCTCGGTCGTTCGGCTGCGGCGAGCGGTATCAGCTCACTCAA
AGGCGGTAATACGGTTATCCACAGAATCAGGGGATAACGCAGGAAAGAACATGTGAGCAAAAGGCCAGCA
AAAGGCCAGGAACCGTAAAAAGGCCGCGTTGCTGGCGTTTTTCCATAGGCTCCGCCCCCCTGACGAGCAT
CACAAAAATCGACGCTCAAGTCAGAGGTGGCGAAACCCGACAGGACTATAAAGATACCAGGCGTTTCCCC
CTGGAAGCTCCCTCGTGCGCTCTCCTGTTCCGACCCTGCCGCTTACCGGATACCTGTCCGCCTTTCTCCC
TTCGGGAAGCGTGGCGCTTTCTCATAGCTCACGCTGTAGGTATCTCAGTTCGGTGTAGGTCGTTCGCTCC
AAGCTGGGCTGTGTGCACGAACCCCCCGTTCAGCCCGACCGCTGCGCCTTATCCGGTAACTATCGTCTTG
AGTCCAACCCGGTAAGACACGACTTATCGCCACTGGCAGCAGCCACTGGTAACAGGATTAGCAGAGCGAG
GTATGTAGGCGGTGCTACAGAGTTCTTGAAGTGGTGGCCTAACTACGGCTACACTAGAAGAACAGTATTT
GGTATCTGCGCTCTGCTGAAGCCAGTTACCTTCGGAAAAAGAGTTGGTAGCTCTTGATCCGGCAAACAAA
CCACCGCTGGTAGCGGTGGTTTTTTTGTTTGCAAGCAGCAGATTACGCGCAGAAAAAAAGGATCTCAAGA
AGATCCTTTGATCTTTTCTACGGGGTCTGACGCTCAGTGGAACGAAAACTCACGTTAAGGGATTTTGGTC
ATGAGATTATCAAAAAGGATCTTCACCTAGATCCTTTTAAATTAAAAATGAAGTTTTAAATCAATCTAAA
GTATATATGAGTAAACTTGGTCTGACAGTTACCAATGCTTAATCAGTGAGGCACCTATCTCAGCGATCTG
TCTATTTCGTTCATCCATAGTTGCCTGACTCCCCGTCGTGTAGATAACTACGATACGGGAGGGCTTACCA
TCTGGCCCCAGTGCTGCAATGATACCGCGAGACCCACGCTCACCGGCTCCAGATTTATCAGCAATAAACC
AGCCAGCCGGAAGGGCCGAGCGCAGAAGTGGTCCTGCAACTTTATCCGCCTCCATCCAGTCTATTAATTG
TTGCCGGGAAGCTAGAGTAAGTAGTTCGCCAGTTAATAGTTTGCGCAACGTTGTTGCCATTGCTACAGGC
ATCGTGGTGTCACGCTCGTCGTTTGGTATGGCTTCATTCAGCTCCGGTTCCCAACGATCAAGGCGAGTTA
CATGATCCCCCATGTTGTGCAAAAAAGCGGTTAGCTCCTTCGGTCCTCCGATCGTTGTCAGAAGTAAGTT
GGCCGCAGTGTTATCACTCATGGTTATGGCAGCACTGCATAATTCTCTTACTGTCATGCCATCCGTAAGA
TGCTTTTCTGTGACTGGTGAGTACTCAACCAAGTCATTCTGAGAATAGTGTATGCGGCGACCGAGTTGCT
CTTGCCCGGCGTCAATACGGGATAATACCGCGCCACATAGCAGAACTTTAAAAGTGCTCATCATTGGAAA
ACGTTCTTCGGGGCGAAAACTCTCAAGGATCTTACCGCTGTTGAGATCCAGTTCGATGTAACCCACTCGT
GCACCCAACTGATCTTCAGCATCTTTTACTTTCACCAGCGTTTCTGGGTGAGCAAAAACAGGAAGGCAAA
ATGCCGCAAAAAAGGGAATAAGGGCGACACGGAAATGTTGAATACTCATACTCTTCCTTTTTCAATATTA
TTGAAGCATTTATCAGGGTTATTGTCTCATGAGCGGATACATATTTGAATGTATTTAGAAAAATAAACAA
ATAGGGGTTCCGCGCACATTTCCCCGAAAAGTGCCACCTGACGTCGACGGATCGGGAGATCTCCCGATCC
CCTATGGTGCACTCTCAGTACAATCTGCTCTGATGCCGCATAGTTAAGCCAGTATCTGCTCCCTGCTTGT
GTGTTGGAGGTCGCTGAGTAGTGCGCGAGCAAAATTTAAGCTACAACAAGGCAAGGCTTGACCGACAATT
GCATGAAGAATCTGCTTAGGGTTAGGCGTTTTGCGCTGCTTCGCGATGTACGGGCCAGATATACGCGTCT
CGAGGGATCCAAGCTGGCCGCACGTCTCCCTATCAGTGATAGAGAAGTCGACACGTCTCGAGCTCCCTAT
CAGTGATAGAGAAGGTACGTCTAGAACGTCTCCCTATCAGTGATAGAGAAGTCGACACGTCTCGAGCTCC
CTATCAGTGATAGAGAAGGTACCCCCTATATAAGCAGAGCTCGTTTAGTGAACCGTCAGATCGCCTGGAG
ACGCCATCCACGCTGTTTTGACCTCCATAGAAGACACCGGGACCGATCCAGCCTCCGCGGAGGCTGGATC
CTCTAGCGTTTAAACTTAAGCTTCCACCATGGACTACAAAGACCATGACGGTGATACATATGATCATGAC
ATCGATTACAAGGATGACGATGACAAGACAAGTTTGTACAAAAAAGTTGGCACCGCCCACCGGGGTGGGG
AGAGGGACTTCCAGACTTCAGCTCGGCGGATGGGTACCTCCCTGCTCTTCCAGCTTTCAGTGCATGAGCG
GGAACTGGACCTCGTTTTCCTGGATCATAGCTATGCAAAACCGTGGAGTGCCCACCCAGATGCCAGTAGT
GCCCGCCCCACCCGCATGCTCTTTGTAACCCCCCGTCGGCAGCAGGAGAATACTATTGAGTCAGACGTTC
CAATAGATGTGGAGACGGTCACGGCAACTCCTGTTCCACTTTATGACAATCAGAAGGCAAGAAGTGTGAT
GAACGAGTGTGAACGGCACGTGATCTTCGCCAGGACAGATGCAGATGCTCCTCCTCCGCCAGAAGACTGG
GAAGAACATGTCAACAGGACTGGCTGGACAGTGGCTCAGAATAAGCTATTTAACAAGATCCTCAAAGCCC
TGCAGTCTGACCGGCTTGCACGATTGGCCAATGAAGGGGCTTGCAATGAGCCTGTGCTGCGTCGCGTGGC
TGTGGACAAGTGTGCAAGGAGGGTGCGGCAGGCGCTGGCAAGTGTCAGCTGGGACACCAAGCTGACCCAG
TGGCTGCACACCACCCTCGTGGAGACCCTGAGCCTGCCCATGCTGGCTGCTTACTTGGATGCCCTGCAGA
CACTGAAAGGGAAGATCCCAACTTTGATAGATCGGATGCTTGTGTCGTCCAACACCAAAACTGGGGCTGC
AGGAGCGGAGGCCTTGTCCCTTCTCCTCAAGAGGCCCTGGGACCCTGCTGTTGGTGTGCTTTCACATAAC
AAACCAAGCAAGCTCCCTGGTTCTCCTTTGATTCTCATCGTCTCCTCTGGTCCCTCCAGCTCTGTGTTCC
CTGCCTCACGCCGCCACCGCTTCTGGCAGTCTCAGCTCTCCTGCTTAGGCAAGGTCATCCCTGTAGCGAC
CCATCTACTGAACAATGGCAGTGGGGTAGGAGTTCTGCAGTGCCTCGAACACATGATTGGGGCCGTGAGA
AGCAAAGTGCTAGAGATTCACAGCCATTTCCCACACAAACCCATCATCCTGATTGGATGGAATACGGGAG
CTTTGGTGGCCTGTCATGTGTCTGTGATGGAGTACGTCACTGCTGTTGTCTGCCTTGGGTTTCCTCTGCT
TACTGTGGATGGACCCAGGGGGGATGTGGACGATCCCCTCCTGGACATGAAGACTCCAGTCCTCTTCGTC
ATTGGTCAGAATTCTCTACAGTGTCACCCTGAAGCCATGGAGGACTTCCGGGAAAAGATTCGAGCAGAAA
ATAGCTTGGTGGTGGTTGGGGGAGCTGATGATAATCTCAGAATAAGCAAAGCAAAGAAGAAATCAGAGGG
CCTGACTCAGAGCATGGTGGACAGATGTATTCAGGATGAGATTGTAGACTTCCTGACTGGAGTGCTCACT
CGTGCTGAGGGTCATGTGGGCTCTGAGCCTCGGGATCAGGATGCTGAGAAGAAGAAGAAACCCCGGGACT
TGACCCGAAGAGACCTGGCCTTTGAAATTCCTGAGCGAGGCAGTCGTCCTGCTTCCCCAGCTGCCAGGCT
CCCCACATCCCCCTCAGGCTCAGAGGATCTCTCCAGTGTGTCCAGCAGCCCCACCTCTAGCCCTAAGACC
AAAGTGACCACAGTGACCTCTACCCAGAAATCAAGTCAGATTGGGACCTCCCAGCTGCTGAAAAGACATG
TGCAGAGGACAGAAGCTGTGCTGACCCACAGACAAGCCCAAGCACAGTTTGCTGCTTTTCTGAAACAAAA
CATGCTGGTGAGGAAAGCTTTTCCTCCTGGCACCTCCTCCTGTCTCTTTGTTCCCATTTCATCAGAATCA
GTGGAGGACATAGAGAAAGAAGAGCTTCGGGTCCAGCTTAAGAGGCACCATTCTTCCAGTCCTCTTCCTG
GAGCAAAGCCTTCCAAGCGACCAAAGATCAAAGTGTCCCTGATCTCCCAAGGGGACACAGTTGGAGGACC
TTGCACTCTTTCTCAAGGTGGAACACCTGAAGCTGCCGGAGGGAAGCCCATCACCATGACCCTGGGAGCT
TCAGCAGGAGCCAAGGAACTCACTGGACTTCTCACTACAGCCAAGTCAAGTTCTTCTGAAGGTGGAGGTA
CAGCCAGCACAACCCCATCTGTGGCTTCCAGCAGTGCCACACCTAATGCTATCCACACGCTGCAGAGCCG
CTTGGTGGCCACTTCTCCAGGCAGCTCCCTTCCAGGGACCGCTTCAGCCAGCAGCCTCCTCCAGGGCCTC
AGCTTCAGCTTACAGGATATTAGCAGCAAGACCTCTGGCCTCCCAGGAAGTCCCTCCCCAGGGCCAGCCC
CACAGGCCACCAGTGTGAAATTGCCAACCCCCATGCAGAGTCTGGGTGCCATCACCACAGGCACGAGCAC
CATTGTCCGTACCATCCCTGTGGCCACCACTCTCTCCTCCTTGGGTGCCACTCCTGGTGGGAAGCCCACT
GCCATCCACCAGCTGCTGACCAATGGGAGCCTCGCTAAGTTGGCAAGCAGCCTACCTGGCTTGGCTCAGA
TTTCCAACCAAGCATCAGGCTTAAAGGTCCCCACCACCATTACTCTGACGCTGCGTGGCCAGCCAAGCAG
AATTACCACGCTAAGCCCTATGGGGTCAGGGGCAACGCCGTCCGAGGAGCCCAACTCCCAGATGCTACCA
TCTAGTTCACAGCGCCTGCCTCCAGCACCCTGATACCCAACTTTCTTGTACAAAGTGGTCTGACTCGAGT
CTAGAGGGCCCGTTTAAACCCGCTGATCAGCCTCGACTGTGCCTTCTAGTTGCCAGCCATCTGTTGTTTG
CCCCTCCCCCGTGCCTTCCTTGACCCTGGAAGGTGCCACTCCCACTGTCCTTTCCTAATAAAATGAGGAA
ATTGCATCGCATTGTCTGAGTAGGTGTCATTCTATTCTGGGGGGTGGGGTGGGGCAGGACAGCAAGGGGG
AGGATTGGGAAGACAATAGCAGGCATGCTGGGGATGCGGTGGGCTCTATGGCTTCTGAGGCGGAAAGAAC
CAGCTGGGGCTCTAGGGGGTATCCCC
[124 nt withheld, positions 7027-7150]
C
[91 nt withheld, positions 7152-7242]
AGGGTGATGGTTCACGTACCTAGAAGTTCCTATTCCGAAGTTCCTATTCTCTAGAAAGTATAGGAACTTC
CTTGGCCAAAAAGCCTGAACTCACCGCGACGTCTGTCGAGAAGTTTCTGATCGAAAAGTTCGACAGCGTC
TCCGACCTGATGCAGCTCTCGGAGGGCGAAGAATCTCGTGCTTTCAGCTTCGATGTAGGAGGGCGTGGAT
ATGTCCTGCGGG
